Addgene plasmid #178134: POLG_Halo_C_allele
Purpose: Donor vector for endogenous tagging of human POLG at the C-terminus with halotag
Depositing lab: iPSC Neurodegenerative Disease Initiative (iNDI) & Michael Ward.
Backbone
  Vector backbone: pUC57-BsaI-Free
  Vector type: Donor vector
Growth in bacteria
  Bacterial resistance: Ampicillin, 100 μg/mL
  Growth temperature: 37°C
  Growth strain: DH5alpha
  Copy number: High Copy
Gene/Insert
  Gene/Insert name: Halotag (alt name: POLG)
  Species: H. sapiens (human)
  Entrez Gene: POLG (a.k.a. MDP1, MIRAS, MTDPS4A, MTDPS4B, PEO, POLG1, POLGA, SANDO, SCAE)
  Cloning method: Unknown
Terms and licenses: Academic/Nonprofit Terms; Industry Terms: Not Available to Industry
How to cite: POLG_Halo_C_allele was a gift from iPSC Neurodegenerative Disease Initiative (iNDI) & Michael Ward (Addgene plasmid # 178134 ; http://n2t.net/addgene:178134 ; RRID:Addgene_178134)
