[The description below was written by a language model from this plasmid's Addgene catalogue record and pLannotate feature annotations shown in this document.]
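Description:
POLG_Halo_C_allele is a homology-directed repair donor plasmid built on the pUC57-BsaI-Free cloning backbone. It is intended to knock a HaloTag into the endogenous human POLG locus so that the catalytic subunit of mitochondrial DNA polymerase gamma is expressed as a C-terminal HaloTag fusion. It is a small (about 4.4 kb) bacterial plasmid. It is propagated at high copy in E. coli through the ColE1/pUC-type origin and selected with ampicillin via the β-lactamase gene and its native bla promoter. The remaining annotated backbone elements are cloning-vector remnants that play no role in the tagging function. These are the lac promoter, lac operator, CAP binding site, and fragments of lacZα, lacI, rop and bom.

The only annotated payload feature is an open reading frame of roughly 880 bp matched to the bacterial haloalkane dehalogenase DhaA. HaloTag was engineered from this enzyme and forms a covalent bond with chloroalkane ligands carrying fluorophores, affinity handles or degrader moieties. The tag lies within the interrupted lacZα/lac promoter region, with several hundred base pairs of unannotated sequence on each side. These flanks presumably correspond to POLG homology arms around the stop codon, although the feature table does not identify them. No mammalian promoter, polyadenylation signal or selection cassette is annotated, which fits a design in which the tagged protein is driven by the native POLG regulatory elements after integration. The record does not state the nuclease or guide RNA to be paired with the donor. The construct comes from a collection aimed at endogenous tagging in human iPSCs, where it would support live imaging, pulldown or induced depletion of POLG at physiological expression levels.
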