Features (pLannotate 1.2.2; 11 found; start..end, strand, type, name):
    192..780     -  rep_origin     ori: high-copy-number ColE1/pMB1/pBR322/pUC origin of replication
    951..1811    -  CDS            AmpR: β-lactamase; bla; confers resistance to ampicillin, carbenicillin, and related antibiotics
   1812..1916    -  promoter       AmpR promoter: bla
   2011..2046    +  CDS            rop (fragment): Rop protein, which maintains plasmids at low copy number; rop
   2148..2247    +  misc_feature   bom (fragment): basis of mobility region from pBR322
   2253..2410    -  CDS            lacZα (fragment): LacZα fragment of β-galactosidase; lacZ fragment
   2858..3733    +  CDS            dhaA: DHAA_PSEPV - Experimental evidence at protein level: Swiss-Prot protein existence level 1. Catalyzes hydrolytic cleavage of carbon-halogen bonds in halogenated aliphatic compounds, leading to the formation of the corresponding primary alcohols, halide ions and protons. Has a broad substrate specificity, as it is able to dehalogenate mono- and di- chlorinated and brominated alkanes (up to at least C10), and the two isomers of 1,3-dichloropropene to 3-chloroallyl alcohol; the highest activity was found with 1,2-dibromoethane, while no activity was observed with the analog 1,2-dichloroethane. Fro
   4191..4207    -  protein_bind   lac operator: The lac repressor binds to the lac operator to inhibit transcription in E. coli. This inhibition can be relieved by adding lactose or isopropyl-β-D-thiogalactopyranoside (IPTG). lac repressor encoded by lacI
   4215..4245    -  promoter       lac promoter: promoter for the E. coli lac operon
   4260..4281    -  protein_bind   CAP binding site: CAP binding activates transcription in the presence of cAMP. E. coli catabolite activator protein
   4294..9       -  CDS            lacI (fragment) (across the origin): lac repressor; lacI; The lac repressor binds to the lac operator to inhibit transcription in E. coli. This inhibition can be relieved by adding lactose or isopropyl-β-D-thiogalactopyranoside (IPTG).
>Addgene plasmid #178134 | POLG_Halo_C_allele | addgene full sequence | sequence record 349343 | Addgene NGS Result
ATTGGGCGCTCTTCCGCTTCCTCGCTCACTGACTCGCTGCGCTCGGTCGTTCGGCTGCGGCGAGCGGTAT
CAGCTCACTCAAAGGCGGTAATACGGTTATCCACAGAATCAGGGGATAACGCAGGAAAGAACATGTGAGC
AAAAGGCCAGCAAAAGGCCAGGAACCGTAAAAAGGCCGCGTTGCTGGCGTTTTTCCATAGGCTCCGCCCC
CCTGACGAGCATCACAAAAATCGACGCTCAAGTCAGAGGTGGCGAAACCCGACAGGACTATAAAGATACC
AGGCGTTTCCCCCTGGAAGCTCCCTCGTGCGCTCTCCTGTTCCGACCCTGCCGCTTACCGGATACCTGTC
CGCCTTTCTCCCTTCGGGAAGCGTGGCGCTTTCTCATAGCTCACGCTGTAGGTATCTCAGTTCGGTGTAG
GTCGTTCGCTCCAAGCTGGGCTGTGTGCACGAACCCCCCGTTCAGCCCGACCGCTGCGCCTTATCCGGTA
ACTATCGTCTTGAGTCCAACCCGGTAAGACACGACTTATCGCCACTGGCAGCAGCCACTGGTAACAGGAT
TAGCAGAGCGAGGTATGTAGGCGGTGCTACAGAGTTCTTGAAGTGGTGGCCTAACTACGGCTACACTAGA
AGAACAGTATTTGGTATCTGCGCTCTGCTGAAGCCAGTTACCTTCGGAAAAAGAGTTGGTAGCTCTTGAT
CCGGCAAACAAACCACCGCTGGTAGCGGTGGTTTTTTTGTTTGCAAGCAGCAGATTACGCGCAGAAAAAA
AGGATCTCAAGAAGATCCTTTGATCTTTTCTACGGGGTCTGACGCTCAGTGGAACGAAAACTCACGTTAA
GGGATTTTGGTCATGAGATTATCAAAAAGGATCTTCACCTAGATCCTTTTAAATTAAAAATGAAGTTTTA
AATCAATCTAAAGTATATATGAGTAAACTTGGTCTGACAGTTACCAATGCTTAATCAGTGAGGCACCTAT
CTCAGCGATCTGTCTATTTCGTTCATCCATAGTTGCCTGACTCCCCGTCGTGTAGATAACTACGATACGG
GAGGGCTTACCATCTGGCCCCAGTGCTGCAATGATACCGCGAGATCCACGCTCACCGGCTCCAGATTTAT
CAGCAATAAACCAGCCAGCCGGAAGGGCCGAGCGCAGAAGTGGTCCTGCAACTTTATCCGCCTCCATCCA
GTCTATTAATTGTTGCCGGGAAGCTAGAGTAAGTAGTTCGCCAGTTAATAGTTTGCGCAACGTTGTTGCC
ATTGCTACAGGCATCGTGGTGTCACGCTCGTCGTTTGGTATGGCTTCATTCAGCTCCGGTTCCCAACGAT
CAAGGCGAGTTACATGATCCCCCATGTTGTGCAAAAAAGCGGTTAGCTCCTTCGGTCCTCCGATCGTTGT
CAGAAGTAAGTTGGCCGCAGTGTTATCACTCATGGTTATGGCAGCACTGCATAATTCTCTTACTGTCATG
CCATCCGTAAGATGCTTTTCTGTGACTGGTGAGTACTCAACCAAGTCATTCTGAGAATAGTGTATGCGGC
GACCGAGTTGCTCTTGCCCGGCGTCAATACGGGATAATACCGCGCCACATAGCAGAACTTTAAAAGTGCT
CATCATTGGAAAACGTTCTTCGGGGCGAAAACTCTCAAGGATCTTACCGCTGTTGAGATCCAGTTCGATG
TAACCCACTCGTGCACCCAACTGATCTTCAGCATCTTTTACTTTCACCAGCGTTTCTGGGTGAGCAAAAA
CAGGAAGGCAAAATGCCGCAAAAAAGGGAATAAGGGCGACACGGAAATGTTGAATACTCATACTCTTCCT
TTTTCAATATTATTGAAGCATTTATCAGGGTTATTGTCTCATGAGCGGATACATATTTGAATGTATTTAG
AAAAATAAACAAATAGGGGTTCCGCGCACATTTCCCCGAAAAGTGCCACCTGACGTCTAAGAAACCATTA
TTATCATGACATTAACCTATAAAAATAGGCGTATCACGAGGCCCTTTCGTCTCGCGCGTTTCGGTGATGA
CGGTGAAAACCTCTGACACATGCAGCTCCCGGAGACGGTCACAGCTTGTCTGTAAGCGGATGCCGGGAGC
AGACAAGCCCGTCAGGGCGCGTCAGCGGGTGTTGGCGGGTGTCGGGGCTGGCTTAACTATGCGGCATCAG
AGCAGATTGTACTGAGAGTGCACCATATGCGGTGTGAAATACCGCACAGATGCGTAAGGAGAAAATACCG
CATCAGGCGCCATTCGCCATTCAGGCTGCGCAACTGTTGGGAAGGGCGATCGGTGCGGGCCTCTTCGCTA
TTACGCCAGCTGGCGAAAGGGGGATGTGCTGCAAGGCGATTAAGTTGGGTAACGCCAGGGTTTTCCCAGT
CACGACGTTGTAAAACGACGGCCAGTGAATTCCCCCTACTTCAACCACAGAAGAAATGTTTAAAGATAAT
TTATTCTATAGAGTGCATTCTTGCACTCTATAGGTGACAGAAAAACAAACTGTGCTTTAAATACCAAACA
AGTAAATCAGAAAGCTTATTTTCTATTTAAAATATATCTAAGACACACTTATATAAAAAGAAAACAGACC
CTCCTAACATGTAACATTACCGTTCGTGGCAATTGTTCTCAACCTTTCACTCTCCTTTTGACCTTAGCAT
TAAGCTCCTTTGCTCACTTCTGAGCTCTCAGTTACAGTTCTTGAGGTGGCATCCTAACCAATTTGCACTA
TCTTTCAGGTGAAGCGCTGGATATTTACCAGATAATTGAACTCACCAAAGGCTCCTTGGAAAAACGAAGC
CAGCCTGGACCAGGTGGAGGAGGTTCTGGAGGCGGTGGAAGTGGTGGCGGAGGTAGCGCCGAGATCGGCA
CCGGCTTTCCCTTCGATCCTCACTACGTGGAAGTGCTGGGCGAGAGAATGCACTATGTGGACGTGGGCCC
CAGAGATGGAACCCCTGTGCTGTTTCTGCACGGCAACCCTACCAGCAGCTACGTGTGGCGGAACATCATC
CCTCACGTGGCCCCTACACACAGATGTATCGCCCCTGACCTGATCGGCATGGGCAAGAGCGATAAGCCCG
ACCTGGGCTACTTCTTCGACGACCACGTGCGGTTCATGGACGCCTTTATTGAGGCCCTCGGCCTGGAAGA
GGTGGTGCTGGTTATTCACGATTGGGGCAGCGCCCTGGGATTCCACTGGGCCAAGAGAAACCCCGAGAGA
GTGAAGGGAATCGCCTTCATGGAATTCATCAGGCCCATTCCTACCTGGGACGAGTGGCCTGAGTTCGCCA
GAGAGACATTCCAGGCCTTCAGAACCACCGACGTGGGCAGAAAGCTGATCATCGACCAGAACGTGTTCAT
CGAGGGCACCCTGCCTATGGGAGTCGTCAGACCACTGACCGAGGTGGAAATGGACCACTACAGAGAGCCC
TTTCTGAACCCCGTGGACCGGGAACCTCTTTGGAGATTCCCCAACGAGCTGCCCATTGCCGGCGAGCCTG
CTAATATTGTGGCCCTGGTGGAAGAGTACATGGACTGGCTGCATCAGAGCCCCGTGCCTAAGCTGCTGTT
TTGGGGAACACCCGGCGTGCTGATTCCTCCTGCTGAAGCTGCCAGACTGGCCAAGAGCCTGCCTAATTGC
AAGGCCGTGGATATCGGCCCTGGCCTGAATCTGCTGCAAGAGGACAACCCCGATCTGATCGGCTCCGAGA
TTGCCAGATGGCTGAGCACCCTGGAAATCAGCGGATAACACTGCCTGGAGGCTCTGTATTTGCTCCCGTG
GAGCTTCATCGGGGTGGTGCAGGCTCCCAAACTCAGGCTTTCAGCTGTGCTTTTTGCAAAAGGGCTTGCC
TAAGGCCAGCCATTTTTCAGTAGCAGGACCTGCCAAGAAGATTCCTTCTAACTGAAGGTGCAGTTGAATT
CAGTGGGTTCAGAACCAAGATGCCAACATCGGTGTGGACTACAGGACAAGGGGCATTGTTGCTTGTTGGG
TAAAAATGAAGCAGAAGCCCCAAAGTTCACATTAACTCAGGCATTTCATTTATTTTTTCCTTTTCTTCTT
GGCTGGTTCTTTGTTCTGTCCCCCATGCTCTGATGCAGTGCCCTAGAAGGGGAAAGAATTAATGCTCTAA
CGTGATAAACCTGCTCCAAAGCTTGGCGTAATCATGGTCATAGCTGTTTCCTGTGTGAAATTGTTATCCG
CTCACAATTCCACACAACATACGAGCCGGAAGCATAAAGTGTAAAGCCTGGGGTGCCTAATGAGTGAGCT
AACTCACATTAATTGCGTTGCGCTCACTGCCCGCTTTCCAGTCGGGAAACCTGTCGTGCCAGCTGCATTA
ATGAATCGGCCAACGCGCGGGGAGAGGCGGTTTGCGT
