>Addgene plasmid #178134 | POLG_Halo_C_allele | depositor partial sequence | sequence record 345771 | insert
CCCCTACTTCAACCACAGAAGAAATGTTTAAAGATAATTTATTCTATAGAGTGCATTCTTGCACTCTATA
GGTGACAGAAAAACAAACTGTGCTTTAAATACCAAACAAGTAAATCAGAAAGCTTATTTTCTATTTAAAA
TATATCTAAGACACACTTATATAAAAAGAAAACAGACCCTCCTAACATGTAACATTACCGTTCGTGGCAA
TTGTTCTCAACCTTTCACTCTCCTTTTGACCTTAGCATTAAGCTCCTTTGCTCACTTCTGAGCTCTCAGT
TACAGTTCTTGAGGTGGCATCCTAACCAATTTGCACTATCTTTCAGGTGAAGCGCTGGATATTTACCAGA
TAATTGAACTCACCAAAGGCTCCTTGGAAAAACGAAGCCAGCCTGGACCAGGTGGAGGAGGTTCTGGAGG
CGGTGGAAGTGGTGGCGGAGGTAGCGCCGAGATCGGCACCGGCTTTCCCTTCGATCCTCACTACGTGGAA
GTGCTGGGCGAGAGAATGCACTATGTGGACGTGGGCCCCAGAGATGGAACCCCTGTGCTGTTTCTGCACG
GCAACCCTACCAGCAGCTACGTGTGGCGGAACATCATCCCTCACGTGGCCCCTACACACAGATGTATCGC
CCCTGACCTGATCGGCATGGGCAAGAGCGATAAGCCCGACCTGGGCTACTTCTTCGACGACCACGTGCGG
TTCATGGACGCCTTTATTGAGGCCCTCGGCCTGGAAGAGGTGGTGCTGGTTATTCACGATTGGGGCAGCG
CCCTGGGATTCCACTGGGCCAAGAGAAACCCCGAGAGAGTGAAGGGAATCGCCTTCATGGAATTCATCAG
GCCCATTCCTACCTGGGACGAGTGGCCTGAGTTCGCCAGAGAGACATTCCAGGCCTTCAGAACCACCGAC
GTGGGCAGAAAGCTGATCATCGACCAGAACGTGTTCATCGAGGGCACCCTGCCTATGGGAGTCGTCAGAC
CACTGACCGAGGTGGAAATGGACCACTACAGAGAGCCCTTTCTGAACCCCGTGGACCGGGAACCTCTTTG
GAGATTCCCCAACGAGCTGCCCATTGCCGGCGAGCCTGCTAATATTGTGGCCCTGGTGGAAGAGTACATG
GACTGGCTGCATCAGAGCCCCGTGCCTAAGCTGCTGTTTTGGGGAACACCCGGCGTGCTGATTCCTCCTG
CTGAAGCTGCCAGACTGGCCAAGAGCCTGCCTAATTGCAAGGCCGTGGATATCGGCCCTGGCCTGAATCT
GCTGCAAGAGGACAACCCCGATCTGATCGGCTCCGAGATTGCCAGATGGCTGAGCACCCTGGAAATCAGC
GGATAACACTGCCTGGAGGCTCTGTATTTGCTCCCGTGGAGCTTCATCGGGGTGGTGCAGGCTCCCAAAC
TCAGGCTTTCAGCTGTGCTTTTTGCAAAAGGGCTTGCCTAAGGCCAGCCATTTTTCAGTAGCAGGACCTG
CCAAGAAGATTCCTTCTAACTGAAGGTGCAGTTGAATTCAGTGGGTTCAGAACCAAGATGCCAACATCGG
TGTGGACTACAGGACAAGGGGCATTGTTGCTTGTTGGGTAAAAATGAAGCAGAAGCCCCAAAGTTCACAT
TAACTCAGGCATTTCATTTATTTTTTCCTTTTCTTCTTGGCTGGTTCTTTGTTCTGTCCCCCATGCTCTG
ATGCAGTGCCCTAGAAGGGGAAAGAATTAATGCTCTAACGTGATAAACCTGCTCCA
